Addgene plasmid #24709: MSCV-mir20
Depositing lab: Lin He. Depositing organization: University of California, Berkeley. Publication: miR-19 is a key oncogenic component of mir-17-92. Olive V, Bennett MJ, Walker JC, Ma C, Jiang I, Cordon-Cardo C, Li QJ, Lowe SW, Hannon GJ, He L. Genes Dev. 2009 Dec 15. 23(24):2839-49. 10.1101/gad.1861409 PubMed 20008935.
Backbone
  Vector backbone: MSCV
  Backbone size w/o insert (bp): 7651
  Vector type: Mammalian Expression, Retroviral
  Selectable markers: Puromycin
Growth in bacteria
  Bacterial resistance: Ampicillin, 100 μg/mL
  Growth temperature: 37°C
  Growth strain: DH5alpha
  Copy number: High Copy
Gene/Insert
  Gene/Insert name: mir-20
  Species: H. sapiens (human), M. musculus (mouse)
  Insert size (bp): 271
  Entrez Gene: MIR20A (a.k.a. C13orf25, MIR17HG, MIR20, MIRH1, MIRHG1, MIRN20, MIRN20A, hsa-mir-20, hsa-mir-20a, miR-20, miRNA20A, mir-20a)
  Cloning method: Restriction Enzyme; 5′ cloning site BglII (not destroyed); 3′ cloning site EcoRI (not destroyed)
  Sequencing primers: 5′ pLXSN-5; 3′ MSCV-rev
Terms and licenses: Academic/Nonprofit Terms; Industry Terms: Not Available to Industry
How to cite: MSCV-mir20 was a gift from Lin He (Addgene plasmid # 24709 ; http://n2t.net/addgene:24709 ; RRID:Addgene_24709)
