[The description below was written by a language model from this plasmid's Addgene catalogue record and pLannotate feature annotations shown in this document.]
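Description:
MSCV-mir20 is a murine stem cell virus (MSCV)-based retroviral vector for stable expression of the microRNA mir-20 (MIR20A, a member of the mir-17-92 cluster) in mammalian cells. The plasmid is about 7.9 kb and is propagated in E. coli as a high-copy plasmid through a ColE1/pUC-type origin with ampicillin selection (AmpR under its own bla promoter). The bacterial portion also carries remnants of earlier cloning vectors, including fragments of lacI, lacZα, rop, bom and the tetracycline resistance gene, along with lac promoter/operator elements. None of these play a role in the retroviral cassette.

The proviral region is bounded by MESV-derived 5′ and 3′ LTRs and contains the Ψ packaging signal plus a truncated gag segment lacking its start codon, which together allow the transcript to be packaged into retroviral particles when the viral proteins are supplied in trans by a packaging system. The 271 bp mir-20 fragment was cloned between BglII and EcoRI sites just downstream of gag, so it is presumably transcribed from the 5′ LTR. The annotation software labels the hairpin as belonging to the mir-17 precursor family, which is consistent with mir-20a because the two are closely related. The record lists both human and mouse as species for the insert. Downstream, a mouse PGK promoter drives a bicistronic cassette of the puromycin resistance gene, an EMCV IRES and EGFP, so transduced cells can be selected with puromycin or tracked and sorted by green fluorescence. The associated publication concerns which components of mir-17-92 are oncogenic, which suggests the construct serves to test mir-20 individually.
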