Features (pLannotate 1.2.2; 22 found; start..end, strand, type, name):
    579..920     +  misc_feature   MESV Ψ: packaging signal of murine embryonic stem cell virus
    987..1403    +  CDS            gag (truncated): truncated Moloney murine leukemia virus (MMLV) gag gene lacking the start codon
   1510..1586    +  ncRNA          mir-17: Accession: RF00051 - mir-17 microRNA precursor family
   1698..2197    +  promoter       PGK promoter: mouse phosphoglycerate kinase 1 promoter
   2218..2817    +  CDS            PuroR: puromycin N-acetyltransferase; pac from Streptomyces alboniger; confers resistance to puromycin
   2894..3445    +  misc_feature   IRES: internal ribosome entry site (IRES) of the encephalomyocarditis virus (EMCV)
   3457..4176    +  CDS            EGFP: the original enhanced GFP (Yang et al., 1996) mammalian codon-optimized
   4193..4219    +  misc_feature   MCS (fragment): pBluescript multiple cloning site
   4278..4792    +  LTR            3' LTR: 3' long terminal repeat from murine embryonic stem cell virus
   4985..5001    -  protein_bind   lac operator: The lac repressor binds to the lac operator to inhibit transcription in E. coli. This inhibition can be relieved by adding lactose or isopropyl-β-D-thiogalactopyranoside (IPTG). lac repressor encoded by lacI
   5009..5039    -  promoter       lac promoter: promoter for the E. coli lac operon
   5054..5075    -  protein_bind   CAP binding site: CAP binding activates transcription in the presence of cAMP. E. coli catabolite activator protein
   5088..5180    -  CDS            lacI (fragment): lac repressor; lacI; The lac repressor binds to the lac operator to inhibit transcription in E. coli. This inhibition can be relieved by adding lactose or isopropyl-β-D-thiogalactopyranoside (IPTG).
   5363..5951    -  rep_origin     ori: high-copy-number ColE1/pMB1/pBR322/pUC origin of replication
   6122..6982    -  CDS            AmpR: β-lactamase; bla; confers resistance to ampicillin, carbenicillin, and related antibiotics
   6983..7087    -  promoter       AmpR promoter: bla
   7182..7217    +  CDS            rop (fragment): Rop protein, which maintains plasmids at low copy number; rop
   7319..7418    +  misc_feature   bom (fragment): basis of mobility region from pBR322
   7424..7573    -  CDS            lacZα (fragment): LacZα fragment of β-galactosidase; lacZ fragment
   7573..7774    -  CDS            TcR (fragment): tetracycline efflux protein; tet; confers resistance to tetracycline
   7775..7873    +  CDS            env (fragment): murine leukemia virus gPr80 envelope polyprotein precursor; env; proteolytically cleaved into gp70SU and p15TM subunits
   7915..515     +  LTR            5' LTR (across the origin): 5' long terminal repeat from murine embryonic stem cell virus
>Addgene plasmid #24709 | MSCV-mir20 | depositor full sequence | sequence record 11487 | Author sequence
TGAAAGACCCCACCTGTAGGTTTGGCAAGCTAGCTTAAGTAACGCCATTTTGCAAGGCATGGAAAATACA
TAACTGAGAATAGAGAAGTTCAGATCAAGGTTAGGAACAGAGAGACAGCAGAATATGGGCCAAACAGGAT
ATCTGTGGTAAGCAGTTCCTGCCCCGGCTCAGGGCCAAGAACAGATGGTCCCCAGATGCGGTCCCGCCCT
CAGCAGTTTCTAGAGAACCATCAGATGTTTCCAGGGTGCCCCAAGGACCTGAAATGACCCTGTGCCTTAT
TTGAACTAACCAATCAGTTCGCTTCTCGCTTCTGTTCGCGCGCTTCTGCTCCCCGAGCTCAATAAAAGAG
CCCACAACCCCTCACTCGGCGCGCCAGTCCTCCGATAGACTGCGTCGCCCGGGTACCCGTATTCCCAATA
AAGCCTCTTGCTGTTTGCATCCGAATCGTGGACTCGCTGATCCTTGGGAGGGTCTCCTCAGATTGATTGA
CTGCCCACCTCGGGGGTCTTTCATTTGGAGGTTCCACCGAGATTTGGAGACCCCTGCCCAGGGACCACCG
ACCCCCCCGCCGGGAGGTAAGCTGGCCAGCGGTCGTTTCGTGTCTGTCTCTGTCTTTGTGCGTGTTTGTG
CCGGCATCTAATGTTTGCGCCTGCGTCTGTACTAGTTAGCTAACTAGCTCTGTATCTGGCGGACCCGTGG
TGGAACTGACGAGTTCTGAACACCCGGCCGCAACCCTGGGAGACGTCCCAGGGACTTTGGGGGCCGTTTT
TGTGGCCCGACCTGAGGAAGGGAGTCGATGTGGAATCCGACCCCGTCAGGATATGTGGTTCTGGTAGGAG
ACGAGAACCTAAAACAGTTCCCGCCTCCGTCTGAATTTTTGCTTTCGGTTTGGAACCGAAGCCGCGCGTC
TTGTCTGCTGCAGCGCTGCAGCATCGTTCTGTGTTGTCTCTGTCTGACTGTGTTTCTGTATTTGTCTGAA
AATTAGGGCCAGACTGTTACCACTCCCTTAAGTTTGACCTTAGGTCACTGGAAAGATGTCGAGCGGATCG
CTCACAACCAGTCGGTAGATGTCAAGAAGAGACGTTGGGTTACCTTCTGCTCTGCAGAATGGCCAACCTT
TAACGTCGGATGGCCGCGAGACGGCACCTTTAACCGAGACCTCATCACCCAGGTTAAGATCAAGGTCTTT
TCACCTGGCCCGCATGGACACCCAGACCAGGTCCCCTACATCGTGACCTGGGAAGCCTTGGCTTTTGACC
CCCCTCCCTGGGTCAAGCCCTTTGTACACCCTAAGCCTCCGCCTCCTCTTCCTCCATCCGCCCCGTCTCT
CCCCCTTGAACCTCCTCGTTCGACCCCGCCTCGATCCTCCCTTTATCCAGCCCTCACTCCTTCTCTAGGC
GCCGGAATTAGATCTCTGCTATTTACTTCAAGTGTTGTTTTTTTTTAAACTAATTTTGTATTTTTATTGT
GTCGATGTAGAGCCTGCGTGGTGTGTGTGATGTGACAGCTTCTGTAGCACTAAAGTGCTTATAGTGCAGG
TAGTGTGTAGCCATCTACTGCATTACGAGCACTTAAAGTACTGCCAGCTGTAGAACTCCAGCCTCGCCTG
GCCATCGCCCAGCCAACTGTCCTGTTATTGAGCACTGGTCTATGGTTAGTTTTGCAGGTTTGCATCCAGC
TGTATAAGAATTCTACCGGGTAGGGGAGGCGCTTTTCCCAAGGCAGTCTGGAGCATGCGCTTTAGCAGCC
CCGCTGGGCACTTGGCGCTACACAAGTGGCCTCTGGCCTCGCACACATTCCACATCCACCGGTAGGCGCC
AACCGGCTCCGTTCTTTGGTGGCCCCTTCGCGCCACCTTCTACTCCTCCCCTAGTCAGGAAGTTCCCCCC
CGCCCCGCAGCTCGCGTCGTGCAGGACGTGACAAATGGAAGTAGCACGTCTCACTAGTCTCGTGCAGATG
GACAGCACCGCTGAGCAATGGAAGCGGGTAGGCCTTTGGGGCAGCGGCCAATAGCAGCTTTGCTCCTTCG
CTTTCTGGGCTCAGAGGCTGGGAAGGGGTGGGTCCGGGGGCGGGCTCAGGGGCGGGCTCAGGGGCGGGGC
GGGCGCCCGAAGGTCCTCCGGAGGCCCGGCATTCTGCACGCTTCAAAAGCGCACGTCTGCCGCGCTGTTC
TCCTCTTCCTCATCTCCGGGCCTTTCGACCTGCAGCCCAAGCTTACCATGACCGAGTACAAGCCCACGGT
GCGCCTCGCCACCCGCGACGACGTCCCCAGGGCCGTACGCACCCTCGCCGCCGCGTTCGCCGACTACCCC
GCCACGCGCCACACCGTCGATCCGGACCGCCACATCGAGCGGGTCACCGAGCTGCAAGAACTCTTCCTCA
CGCGCGTCGGGCTCGACATCGGCAAGGTGTGGGTCGCGGACGACGGCGCCGCGGTGGCGGTCTGGACCAC
GCCGGAGAGCGTCGAAGCGGGGGCGGTGTTCGCCGAGATCGGCCCGCGCATGGCCGAGTTGAGCGGTTCC
CGGCTGGCCGCGCAGCAACAGATGGAAGGCCTCCTGGCGCCGCACCGGCCCAAGGAGCCCGCGTGGTTCC
TGGCCACCGTCGGCGTCTCGCCCGACCACCAGGGCAAGGGTCTGGGCAGCGCCGTCGTGCTCCCCGGAGT
GGAGGCGGCCGAGCGCGCCGGGGTGCCCGCCTTCCTGGAGACCTCCGCGCCCCGCAACCTCCCCTTCTAC
GAGCGGCTCGGCTTCACCGTCACCGCCGACGTCGAGGTGCCCGAAGGACCGCGCACCTGGTGCATGACCC
GCAAGCCCGGTGCCTGACGCCCGCCCCACGACCCGCAGCGCCCGACCGAAAGGAGCGCACGACCCCATCA
TCCAATTCCGCCCCCCCCCCCTAACGTTACTGGCCGAAGCCGCTTGGAATAAGGCCGGTGTGCGTTTGTC
TATATGTTATTTTCCACCATATTGCCGTCTTTTGGCAATGTGAGGGCCCGGAAACCTGGCCCTGTCTTCT
TGACGAGCATTCCTAGGGGTCTTTCCCCTCTCGCCAAAGGAATGCAAGGTCTGTTGAATGTCGTGAAGGA
AGCAGTTCCTCTGGAAGCTTCTTGAAGACAAACAACGTCTGTAGCGACCCTTTGCAGGCAGCGGAACCCC
CCACCTGGCGACAGGTGCCTCTGCGGCCAAAAGCCACGTGTATAAGATACACCTGCAAAGGCGGCACAAC
CCCAGTGCCACGTTGTGAGTTGGATAGTTGTGGAAAGAGTCAAATGGCTCTCCTCAAGCGTATTCAACAA
GGGGCTGAAGGATGCCCAGAAGGTACCCCATTGTATGGGATCTGATCTGGGGCCTCGGTGCACATGCTTT
ACATGTGTTTAGTCGAGGTTAAAAAACGTCTAGGCCCCCCGAACCACGGGGACGTGGTTTTCCTTTGAAA
AACACGATGATAATATGGCCACAACCATGGTGAGCAAGGGCGAGGAGCTGTTCACCGGGGTGGTGCCCAT
CCTGGTCGAGCTGGACGGCGACGTAAACGGCCACAAGTTCAGCGTGTCCGGCGAGGGCGAGGGCGATGCC
ACCTACGGCAAGCTGACCCTGAAGTTCATCTGCACCACCGGCAAGCTGCCCGTGCCCTGGCCCACCCTCG
TGACCACCCTGACCTACGGCGTGCAGTGCTTCAGCCGCTACCCCGACCACATGAAGCAGCACGACTTCTT
CAAGTCCGCCATGCCCGAAGGCTACGTCCAGGAGCGCACCATCTTCTTCAAGGACGACGGCAACTACAAG
ACCCGCGCCGAGGTGAAGTTCGAGGGCGACACCCTGGTGAACCGCATCGAGCTGAAGGGCATCGACTTCA
AGGAGGACGGCAACATCCTGGGGCACAAGCTGGAGTACAACTACAACAGCCACAACGTCTATATCATGGC
CGACAAGCAGAAGAACGGCATCAAGGTGAACTTCAAGATCCGCCACAACATCGAGGACGGCAGCGTGCAG
CTCGCCGACCACTACCAGCAGAACACCCCCATCGGCGACGGCCCCGTGCTGCTGCCCGACAACCACTACC
TGAGCACCCAGTCCGCCCTGAGCAAAGACCCCAACGAGAAGCGCGATCACATGGTCCTGCTGGAGTTCGT
GACCGCCGCCGGGATCACTCTCGGCATGGACGAGCTGTACAAGTAATGAATTAATTAAGAATTATCAAGC
TTATCGATACCGTCGACCTGCAGCCAAGCTTATCGATAAAATAAAAGATTTTATTTAGTCTCCAGAAAAA
GGGGGGAATGAAAGACCCCACCTGTAGGTTTGGCAAGCTAGCTTAAGTAACGCCATTTTGCAAGGCATGG
AAAATACATAACTGAGAATAGAGAAGTTCAGATCAAGGTTAGGAACAGAGAGACAGCAGAATATGGGCCA
AACAGGATATCTGTGGTAAGCAGTTCCTGCCCCGGCTCAGGGCCAAGAACAGATGGTCCCCAGATGCGGT
CCCGCCCTCAGCAGTTTCTAGAGAACCATCAGATGTTTCCAGGGTGCCCCAAGGACCTGAAATGACCCTG
TGCCTTATTTGAACTAACCAATCAGTTCGCTTCTCGCTTCTGTTCGCGCGCTTCTGCTCCCCGAGCTCAA
TAAAAGAGCCCACAACCCCTCACTCGGCGCGCCAGTCCTCCGATAGACTGCGTCGCCCGGGTACCCGTGT
ATCCAATAAACCCTCTTGCAGTTGCATCCGACTTGTGGTCTCGCTGTTCCTTGGGAGGGTCTCCTCTGAG
TGATTGACTACCCGTCAGCGGGGGTCTTTCATGGGTAACAGTTTCTTGAAGTTGGAGAACAACATTCTGA
GGGTAGGAGTCGAATATTAAGTAATCCTGACTCAATTAGCCACTGTTTTGAATCCACATACTCCAATACT
CCTGAAATAGTTCATTATGGACAGCGCAGAAGAGCTGGGGAGAATTAATTCGTAATCATGGTCATAGCTG
TTTCCTGTGTGAAATTGTTATCCGCTCACAATTCCACACAACATACGAGCCGGAAGCATAAAGTGTAAAG
CCTGGGGTGCCTAATGAGTGAGCTAACTCACATTAATTGCGTTGCGCTCACTGCCCGCTTTCCAGTCGGG
AAACCTGTCGTGCCAGCTGCATTAATGAATCGGCCAACGCGCGGGGAGAGGCGGTTTGCGTATTGGGCGC
TCTTCCGCTTCCTCGCTCACTGACTCGCTGCGCTCGGTCGTTCGGCTGCGGCGAGCGGTATCAGCTCACT
CAAAGGCGGTAATACGGTTATCCACAGAATCAGGGGATAACGCAGGAAAGAACATGTGAGCAAAAGGCCA
GCAAAAGGCCAGGAACCGTAAAAAGGCCGCGTTGCTGGCGTTTTTCCATAGGCTCCGCCCCCCTGACGAG
CATCACAAAAATCGACGCTCAAGTCAGAGGTGGCGAAACCCGACAGGACTATAAAGATACCAGGCGTTTC
CCCCTGGAAGCTCCCTCGTGCGCTCTCCTGTTCCGACCCTGCCGCTTACCGGATACCTGTCCGCCTTTCT
CCCTTCGGGAAGCGTGGCGCTTTCTCATAGCTCACGCTGTAGGTATCTCAGTTCGGTGTAGGTCGTTCGC
TCCAAGCTGGGCTGTGTGCACGAACCCCCCGTTCAGCCCGACCGCTGCGCCTTATCCGGTAACTATCGTC
TTGAGTCCAACCCGGTAAGACACGACTTATCGCCACTGGCAGCAGCCACTGGTAACAGGATTAGCAGAGC
GAGGTATGTAGGCGGTGCTACAGAGTTCTTGAAGTGGTGGCCTAACTACGGCTACACTAGAAGGACAGTA
TTTGGTATCTGCGCTCTGCTGAAGCCAGTTACCTTCGGAAAAAGAGTTGGTAGCTCTTGATCCGGCAAAC
AAACCACCGCTGGTAGCGGTGGTTTTTTTGTTTGCAAGCAGCAGATTACGCGCAGAAAAAAAGGATCTCA
AGAAGATCCTTTGATCTTTTCTACGGGGTCTGACGCTCAGTGGAACGAAAACTCACGTTAAGGGATTTTG
GTCATGAGATTATCAAAAAGGATCTTCACCTAGATCCTTTTAAATTAAAAATGAAGTTTTAAATCAATCT
AAAGTATATATGAGTAAACTTGGTCTGACAGTTACCAATGCTTAATCAGTGAGGCACCTATCTCAGCGAT
CTGTCTATTTCGTTCATCCATAGTTGCCTGACTCCCCGTCGTGTAGATAACTACGATACGGGAGGGCTTA
CCATCTGGCCCCAGTGCTGCAATGATACCGCGAGACCCACGCTCACCGGCTCCAGATTTATCAGCAATAA
ACCAGCCAGCCGGAAGGGCCGAGCGCAGAAGTGGTCCTGCAACTTTATCCGCCTCCATCCAGTCTATTAA
TTGTTGCCGGGAAGCTAGAGTAAGTAGTTCGCCAGTTAATAGTTTGCGCAACGTTGTTGCCATTGCTACA
GGCATCGTGGTGTCACGCTCGTCGTTTGGTATGGCTTCATTCAGCTCCGGTTCCCAACGATCAAGGCGAG
TTACATGATCCCCCATGTTGTGCAAAAAAGCGGTTAGCTCCTTCGGTCCTCCGATCGTTGTCAGAAGTAA
GTTGGCCGCAGTGTTATCACTCATGGTTATGGCAGCACTGCATAATTCTCTTACTGTCATGCCATCCGTA
AGATGCTTTTCTGTGACTGGTGAGTACTCAACCAAGTCATTCTGAGAATAGTGTATGCGGCGACCGAGTT
GCTCTTGCCCGGCGTCAATACGGGATAATACCGCGCCACATAGCAGAACTTTAAAAGTGCTCATCATTGG
AAAACGTTCTTCGGGGCGAAAACTCTCAAGGATCTTACCGCTGTTGAGATCCAGTTCGATGTAACCCACT
CGTGCACCCAACTGATCTTCAGCATCTTTTACTTTCACCAGCGTTTCTGGGTGAGCAAAAACAGGAAGGC
AAAATGCCGCAAAAAAGGGAATAAGGGCGACACGGAAATGTTGAATACTCATACTCTTCCTTTTTCAATA
TTATTGAAGCATTTATCAGGGTTATTGTCTCATGAGCGGATACATATTTGAATGTATTTAGAAAAATAAA
CAAATAGGGGTTCCGCGCACATTTCCCCGAAAAGTGCCACCTGACGTCTAAGAAACCATTATTATCATGA
CATTAACCTATAAAAATAGGCGTATCACGAGGCCCTTTCGTCTCGCGCGTTTCGGTGATGACGGTGAAAA
CCTCTGACACATGCAGCTCCCGGAGACGGTCACAGCTTGTCTGTAAGCGGATGCCGGGAGCAGACAAGCC
CGTCAGGGCGCGTCAGCGGGTGTTGGCGGGTGTCGGGGCTGGCTTAACTATGCGGCATCAGAGCAGATTG
TACTGAGAGTGCACCATATGCGGTGTGAAATACCGCACAGATGCGTAAGGAGAAAATACCGCATCAGGCG
CCATTCGCCATTCAGGCTGCGCAACTGTTGGGAAGGGCGATCGGTGCGGGCCTCTTCGCTATTACGCCAG
CTGGCGAAAGGGGGATGTGCTGCAAGGCGATTAAGTTGGGTAACGCCAGGGTTTTCCCAGTCACGACGTT
GTAAAACGACGGCGCAAGGAATGGTGCATGCAAGGAGATGGCGCCCAACAGTCCCCCGGCCACGGGGCCT
GCCACCATACCCACGCCGAAACAAGCGCTCATGAGCCCGAAGTGGCGAGCCCGATCTTCCCCATCGGTGA
TGTCGGCGATATAGGCGCCAGCAACCGCACCTGTGGCGCCGGTGATGCCGGCCACGATGCGTCCGGCGTA
GAGGCGATTAGTCCAATTTGTTAAAGACAGGATATCAGTGGTCCAGGCTCTAGTTTTGACTCAACAATAT
CACCAGCTGAAGCCTATAGAGTACGAGCCATAGATAAAATAAAAGATTTTATTTAGTCTCCAGAAAAAGG
GGGGAA
