>Addgene plasmid #24709 | MSCV-mir20 | addgene partial sequence | sequence record 30792 | 24709 with pLXSN-5
CGCCCTCACTCCTTCTCTAGGCGCCGGAATTAGATCTGCTATTTACTTCAAGTGTTGTTTTTTTTTAAAC
TAATTTTGTATTTTTATTGTGTCGATGTAGAGCCTGCGTGGTGTGTGTGATGTGACAGCTTCTGTAGCAC
TAAAGTGCTTATAGTGCAGGTAGTGTGTAGCCATCTACTGCATTACGAGCACTTAAAGTACTGCCAGCTG
TAGAACTCCAGCCTCGCCTGGCCATCGCCCAGCCAACTGTCCTGTTATTGAGCACTGGTCTATGGTTAGT
TTTGCAGGTTTGCATCCAGCTGTATAAGAATTCTACCGGGTAGGGGAGGCGCTTTTCCCAAGGCAGTCTG
GAGCATGCGCTTTAGCAGCCCCGCTGGGCACTTGGCGCTACACAAGTGGCCTCTGGCCTCGCACACATTC
CACATCCACCGGTAGGCGCCAACCGGCTCCGTTCTTTGGTGGCCCCTTCGCGCCACCTTCTACTCCTCCC
CTAGTCAGGAAGTTCCCCCCCGCCCCGCAGCTCGCGTCGTGCAGGACGTGACAAATGGAAGTAGCACGTC
TCACTAGTCTCGTGCAGATGGACAGCACCGCTGA
